>Addgene plasmid #10977 | pmyc-MOV10 | depositor full sequence | sequence record 6822 | Author sequence
CATTAGATGCATGTCGTTACATAACTTACGGTAAATGGCCCGCCTGGCTGACCGCCCAACGACCCCCGCC
CATTGACGTCAATAATGACGTATGTTCCCATAGTAACGCCAATAGGGACTTTCCATTGACGTCAATGGGT
GGAGTATTTACGGTAAACTGCCCACTTGGCAGTACATCAAGTGTATCATATGCCAAGTACGCCCCCTATT
GACGTCAATGACGGTAAATGGCCCGCCTGGCATTATGCCCAGTACATGACCTTATGGGACTTTCCTACTT
GGCAGTACATCTACGTATTAGTCATCGCTATTACCATGGTGATGCGGTTTTGGCAGTACATCAATGGGCG
TGGATAGCGGTTTGACTCACGGGGATTTCCAAGTCTCCACCCCATTGACGTCAATGGGAGTTTGTTTTGG
CACCAAAATCAACGGGACTTTCCAAAATGTCGTAACAACTCCGCCCCATTGACGCAAATGGGCGGTAGGC
GTGTACGGTGGGAGGTCTATATAAGCAGAGCTCGTTTAGTGAACCGTCAGATCGCCTGGAGACGCCATCC
ACGCTGTTTTGACCTCCATAGAAGACACCGGGACCGATCCAGCCTCCGGACTCTAGCCTAGGCCGCGGTA
CCACCATGGAACAAAAACTTATTTCTGAAGAAGATCTGTCTAGATCAACAAGTTTGTACAAAAAAGCAGG
CTCCACCATGGGAACCAATTCAGTCGACATGCCCAGTAAGTTCAGCTGCCGGCAGCTCCGGGAGGCGGGC
CAGTGTTTCGAGAGTTTCCTGGTCGTTCGGGGACTGGACATGGAGACAGATCGCGAGCGGCTGCGGACCA
TTTATAACCGCGACTTCAAGATCAGCTTTGGGACCCCCGCCCCTGGCTTCTCCTCCATGCTGTATGGAAT
GAAGATTGCAAATCTGGCCTACGTCACCAAGACTCGGGTCAGGTTCTTCAGACTCGACCGCTGGGCCGAC
GTGCGGTTCCCAGAAAAGAGGAGAATGAAGCTGGGGTCAGATATCAGCAAACACCACAAGTCACTGCTAG
CCAAGATCTTTTATGACAGGGCTGAGTATCTTCATGGGAAACATGGTGTGGATGTGGAAGTCCAGGGGCC
CCATGAAGCCCGAGATGGGCAGCTCCTTATCCGCCTGGATTTGAACCGCAAAGAGGTGCTGACCCTGAGG
CTTCGGAATGGCGGAACCCAGTCTGTTACCCTCACTCACCTCTTCCCACTCTGCCGGACACCCCAGTTTG
CTTTCTACAATGAAGACCAGGAGTTGCCCTGTCCACTGGGCCCCGGTGAATGCTATGAACTCCATGTCCA
TTGTAAGACCAGCTTTGTGGGCTACTTCCCAGCCACAGTGCTCTGGGAGCTGCTGGGACCTGGGGAGTCG
GGTTCAGAAGGAGCCGGCACATTCTACATTGCCCGCTTCTTGGCTGCCGTCGCCCACAGCCCCCTGGCTG
CACAGCTGAAGCCCATGACTCCCTTCAAGCGGACCCGGATCACCGGAAACCCTGTGGTGACCAATCGGAT
AGAGGAAGGAGAGAGACCTGACCGCGCTAAGGGCTATGACCTGGAGTTAAGTATGGCGCTGGGGACATAC
TACCCACCTCCCCGCCTCAGGCAGCTGCTCCCCATGCTTCTTCAGGGAACAAGTATCTTCACTGCCCCTA
AGGAGATCGCAGAGATCAAGGCCCAGCTGGAGACAGCCCTGAAGTGGAGGAACTATGAGGTGAAGCTGCG
GCTGCTGCTGCACCTGGAGGAACTGCAGATGGAGCATGATATCCGGCACTATGACCTGGAGTCGGTGCCC
ATGACCTGGGACCCTGTGGACCAGAACCCCAGGCTGCTCACGCTGGAGGTTCCTGGAGTGACTGAGAGCC
GCCCCTCAGTGCTACGGGGCGACCACCTGTTTGCCCTTTTGTCCTCGGAGACACACCAGGAGGACCCCAT
CACATATAAGGGCTTTGTGCACAAGGTGGAATTGGACCGTGTCAAGCTGAGCTTTTCCATGAGCCTCCTG
AGCCGCTTTGTGGATGGGCTGACCTTCAAGGTGAACTTTACCTTCAACCGCCAGCCGCTGCGAGTCCAGC
ACCGTGCCCTGGAGCTGACAGGGCGCTGGCTGCTGTGGCCCATGCTCTTTCCTGTGGCACCTCGGGACGT
CCCGCTGCTGCCCTCAGATGTGAAACTCAAGCTGTACGACCGGAGTCTGGAGTCAAACCCAGAGCAGCTG
CAGGCCATGAGGCACATTGTTACGGGCACCACCCGTCCAGCCCCCTACATCATCTTTGGGCCTCCAGGCA
CCGGCAAGACTGTCACGTTAGTGGAGGCAATTAAGCAGGTGGTGAAGCACTTGCCCAAAGCCCACATCTT
GGCCTGCGCTCCATCCAACTCAGGGGCTGACCTACTCTGTCAAAGGCTCCGGGTCCACCTTCCTAGCTCC
ATCTACCGCCTCCTGGCCCCCAGCAGGGACATCCGCATGGTACCTGAGGACATCAAGCCCTGCTGCAACT
GGGACGCAAAGAAGGGGGAGTATGTATTTCCCGCCAAGAAGAAGCTGCAGGAATACCGGGTCTTAATTAC
CACCCTCATCACTGCCGGCAGGTTGGTCTCGGCCCAGTTTCCCATTGATCACTTCACACACATCTTCATC
GATGAGGCTGGCCACTGCATGGAGCCTGAGAGTCTGGTAGCTATAGCAGGGCTGATGGAAGTAAAGGAAA
CAGGTGATCCAGGAGGGCAGCTGGTGCTGGCAGGAGACCCTCGGCAGCTGGGGCCTGTGCTGCGTTCCCC
ACTGACCCAGAAGCATGGACTGGGATACTCACTGCTGGAGCGGCTGCTCACCTACAACTCCCTGTACAAG
AAGGGCCCTGATGGCTATGACCCCCAGTTCATAACCAAGCTGCTCCGCAACTACAGGTCTCATCCCACCA
TCCTGGACATTCCTAACCAGCTCTATTATGAAGGGGAGCTGCAGGCCTGTGCTGATGTCGTGGATCGAGA
ACGCTTCTGCCGCTGGGCGGGCCTACCTCGACAGGGCTTTCCCATCATCTTTCACGGCGTAATGGGCAAA
GATGAGCGTGAAGGCAACAGCCCATCCTTCTTCAACCCTGAAGAGGCTGCCACAGTGACTTCCTACCTGA
AGCTGCTCCTGGCCCCCTCCTCCAAGAAGGGCAAAGCTCGCCTGAGCCCTCGAAGTGTGGGCGTCATCTC
CCCGTACCGGAAACAGGTGGAGAAAATCCGTTACTGCATCACCAAACTTGACAGGGAGCTTCGAGGACTG
GATGACATCAAGGACTTGAAGGTGGGTTCAGTAGAAGAATTCCAAGGCCAAGAACGAAGCGTCATCCTCA
TCTCCACCGTGCGAAGCAGCCAGAGCTTTGTGCAGCTGGATCTGGACTTTAATCTGGGTTTCCTTAAGAA
CCCCAAGAGGTTCAATGTAGCTGTGACCCGGGCCAAGGCCCTGCTCATCATCGTGGGGAACCCCCTTCTC
CTGGGCCATGACCCTGACTGGAAAGTATTCCTGGAGTTCTGTAAAGAAAACGGAGGGTATACCGGGTGTC
CCTTCCCTGCCAAACTGGACCTGCAACAGGGACAGAATTTACTGCAAGGTCTGAGCAAGCTCAGCCCCTC
TACCTCAGGGCCCCACAGCCATGACTACCTCCCCCAGGAGCGGGAGGGTGAAGGGGGCCTGTCTCTGCAA
GTGGAGCCAGAGTGGAGGAATGAGCTCTGAGCGGCCGCACTCGAGATATCTAGACCCAGCTTTCTTGTAC
AAAGTGGTTGATCGCGTGCATGCGACGTCATAGCTCTCTCCCTATAGTGAGTCGTATTATAAGCTAGGCA
CTGGCCGTCGTTTTACAACGTCGTGACTGGGAAAACTGCTAGCTTGGGATCTTTGTGAAGGAACCTTACT
TCTGTGGTGTGACATAATTGGACAAACTACCTACAGAGATTTAAAGCTCTAAGGTAAATATAAAATTTTT
AAGTGTATAATGTGTTAAACTAGCTGCATATGCTTGCTGCTTGAGAGTTTTGCTTACTGAGTATGATTTA
TGAAAATATTATACACAGGAGCTAGTGATTCTAATTGTTTGTGTATTTTAGATTCACAGTCCCAAGGCTC
ATTTCAGGCCCCTCAGTCCTCACAGTCTGTTCATGATCATAATCAGCCATACCACATTTGTAGAGGTTTT
ACTTGCTTTAAAAAACCTCCCACACCTCCCCCTGAACCTGAAACATAAAATGAATGCAATTGTTGTTGTT
AACTTGTTTATTGCAGCTTATAATGGTTACAAATAAAGCAATAGCATCACAAATTTCACAAATAAAGCAT
TTTTTTCACTGCATTCTAGTTGTGGTTTGTCCAAACTCATCAATGTATCTTATCATGTCTGGATCGATCC
TGCATTAATGAATCGGCCAACGCGCGGGGAGAGGCGGTTTGCGTATTGGCTGGCGTAATAGCGAAGAGGC
CCGCACCGATCGCCCTTCCCAACAGTTGCGCAGCCTGAATGGCGAATGGG
[124 nt withheld, positions 4531-4654]
C
[91 nt withheld, positions 4656-4746]
A
[49 nt withheld, positions 4748-4796]
CCTTTGACGTTGGAGTCCACGTTCTTT
[37 nt withheld, positions 4824-4860]
ACCCTATCTCGGTCTATTCTTTTGATTTATAAGGGATTTTGCCGATTTCGGCCTATTGGTTAAAAAATGA
GCTGATTTAACAAATATTTAACGCGAATTTTAACAAAATATTAACGTTTACAATTTCGCCTGATGCGGTA
TTTTCTCCTTACGCATCTGTGCGGTATTTCACACCGCATACGCGGATCTGCGCAGCACCATGGCCTGAAA
TAACCTCTGAAAGAGGAACTTGGTTAGGTACCTTCTGAGGCGGAAAGAACCAGCTGTGGAATGTGTGTCA
GTTAGGGTGTGGAAAGTCCCCAGGCTCCCCAGCAGGCAGAAGTATGCAAAGCATGCATCTCAATTAGTCA
GCAACCAGGTGTGGAAAGTCCCCAGGCTCCCCAGCAGGCAGAAGTATGCAAAGCATGCATCTCAATTAGT
CAGCAACCATAGTCCCGCCCCTAACTCCGCCCATCCCGCCCCTAACTCCGCCCAGTTCCGCCCATTCTCC
GCCCCATGGCTGACTAATTTTTTTTATTTATGCAGAGGCCGAGGCCGCCTCGGCCTCTGAGCTATTCCAG
AAGTAGTGAGGAGGCTTTTTTGGAGGCCTAGGCTTTTGCAAAAAGCTTGATTCTTCTGACACAACAGTCT
CGAACTTAAGGCTAGAGCCACCATGATTGAACAAGATGGATTGCACGCAGGTTCTCCGGCCGCTTGGGTG
GAGAGGCTATTCGGCTATGACTGGGCACAACAGACAATCGGCTGCTCTGATGCCGCCGTGTTCCGGCTGT
CAGCGCAGGGGCGCCCGGTTCTTTTTGTCAAGACCGACCTGTCCGGTGCCCTGAATGAACTGCAGGACGA
GGCAGCGCGGCTATCGTGGCTGGCCACGACGGGCGTTCCTTGCGCAGCTGTGCTCGACGTTGTCACTGAA
GCGGGAAGGGACTGGCTGCTATTGGGCGAAGTGCCGGGGCAGGATCTCCTGTCATCTCACCTTGCTCCTG
CCGAGAAAGTATCCATCATGGCTGATGCAATGCGGCGGCTGCATACGCTTGATCCGGCTACCTGCCCATT
CGACCACCAAGCGAAACATCGCATCGAGCGAGCACGTACTCGGATGGAAGCCGGTCTTGTCGATCAGGAT
GATCTGGACGAAGAGCATCAGGGGCTCGCGCCAGCCGAACTGTTCGCCAGGCTCAAGGCGCGCATGCCCG
ACGGCGAGGATCTCGTCGTGACCCATGGCGATGCCTGCTTGCCGAATATCATGGTGGAAAATGGCCGCTT
TTCTGGATTCATCGACTGTGGCCGGCTGGGTGTGGCGGACCGCTATCAGGACATAGCGTTGGCTACCCGT
GATATTGCTGAAGAGCTTGGCGGCGAATGGGCTGACCGCTTCCTCGTGCTTTACGGTATCGCCGCTCCCG
ATTCGCAGCGCATCGCCTTCTATCGCCTTCTTGACGAGTTCTTCTGAGCGGGACTCTGGGGTTCGAAATG
ACCGACCAAGCGACGCCCAACCTGCCATCACGATGGCCGCAATAAAATATCTTTATTTTCATTACATCTG
TGTGTTGGTTTTTTGTGTGAATCGATAGCGATAAGGATCCGCGTATGGTGCACTCTCAGTACAATCTGCT
CTGATGCCGCATAGTTAAGCCAGCCCCGACACCCGCCAACACCCGCTGACGCGCCCTGACGGGCTTGTCT
GCTCCCGGCATCCGCTTACAGACAAGCTGTGACCGTCTCCGGGAGCTGCATGTGTCAGAGGTTTTCACCG
TCATCACCGAAACGCGCGAGACGAAAGGGCCTCGTGATACGCCTATTTTTATAGGTTAATGTCATGATAA
TAATGGTTTCTTAGACGTCAGGTGGCACTTTTCGGGGAAATGTGCGCGGAACCCCTATTTGTTTATTTTT
CTAAATACATTCAAATATGTATCCGCTCATGAGACAATAACCCTGATAAATGCTTCAATAATATTGAAAA
AGGAAGAGTATGAGTATTCAACATTTCCGTGTCGCCCTTATTCCCTTTTTTGCGGCATTTTGCCTTCCTG
TTTTTGCTCACCCAGAAACGCTGGTGAAAGTAAAAGATGCTGAAGATCAGTTGGGTGCACGAGTGGGTTA
CATCGAACTGGATCTCAACAGCGGTAAGATCCTTGAGAGTTTTCGCCCCGAAGAACGTTTTCCAATGATG
AGCACTTTTAAAGTTCTGCTATGTGGCGCGGTATTATCCCGTATTGACGCCGGGCAAGAGCAACTCGGTC
GCCGCATACACTATTCTCAGAATGACTTGGTTGAGTACTCACCAGTCACAGAAAAGCATCTTACGGATGG
CATGACAGTAAGAGAATTATGCAGTGCTGCCATAACCATGAGTGATAACACTGCGGCCAACTTACTTCTG
ACAACGATCGGAGGACCGAAGGAGCTAACCGCTTTTTTGCACAACATGGGGGATCATGTAACTCGCCTTG
ATCGTTGGGAACCGGAGCTGAATGAAGCCATACCAAACGACGAGCGTGACACCACGATGCCTGTAGCAAT
GGCAACAACGTTGCGCAAACTATTAACTGGCGAACTACTTACTCTAGCTTCCCGGCAACAATTAATAGAC
TGGATGGAGGCGGATAAAGTTGCAGGACCACTTCTGCGCTCGGCCCTTCCGGCTGGCTGGTTTATTGCTG
ATAAATCTGGAGCCGGTGAGCGTGGGTCTCGCGGTATCATTGCAGCACTGGGGCCAGATGGTAAGCCCTC
CCGTATCGTAGTTATCTACACGACGGGGAGTCAGGCAACTATGGATGAACGAAATAGACAGATCGCTGAG
ATAGGTGCCTCACTGATTAAGCATTGGTAACTGTCAGACCAAGTTTACTCATATATACTTTAGATTGATT
TAAAACTTCATTTTTAATTTAAAAGGATCTAGGTGAAGATCCTTTTTGATAATCTCATGACCAAAATCCC
TTAACGTGAGTTTTCGTTCCACTGAGCGTCAGACCCCGTAGAAAAGATCAAAGGATCTTCTTGAGATCCT
TTTTTTCTGCGCGTAATCTGCTGCTTGCAAACAAAAAAACCACCGCTACCAGCGGTGGTTTGTTTGCCGG
ATCAAGAGCTACCAACTCTTTTTCCGAAGGTAACTGGCTTCAGCAGAGCGCAGATACCAAATACTGTCCT
TCTAGTGTAGCCGTAGTTAGGCCACCACTTCAAGAACTCTGTAGCACCGCCTACATACCTCGCTCTGCTA
ATCCTGTTACCAGTGGCTGCTGCCAGTGGCGATAAGTCGTGTCTTACCGGGTTGGACTCAAGACGATAGT
TACCGGATAAGGCGCAGCGGTCGGGCTGAACGGGGGGTTCGTGCACACAGCCCAGCTTGGAGCGAACGAC
CTACACCGAACTGAGATACCTACAGCGTGAGCATTGAGAAAGCGCCACGCTTCCCGAAGGGAGAAAGGCG
GACAGGTATCCGGTAAGCGGCAGGGTCGGAACAGGAGAGCGCACGAGGGAGCTTCCAGGGGGAAACGCCT
GGTATCTTTATAGTCCTGTCGGGTTTCGCCACCTCTGACTTGAGCGTCGATTTTTGTGATGCTCGTCAGG
GGGGCGGAGCCTATGGAAAAACGCCAGCAACGCGGCCTTTTTACGGTTCCTGGCCTTTTGCTGGCCTTTT
GCTCACATGTTCTTTCCTGCGTTATCCCCTGATTCTGTGGATAACCGTATTACCGCCTTTGAGTGAGCTG
ATACCGCTCGCCGCAGCCGAACGACCGAGCGCAGCGAGTCAGTGAGCGAGGAAGCGGAAGAGCGCCCAAT
ACGCAAACCGCCTCTCCCCGCGCGTTGGCCGATTCATTAATGCAGAGCTTGCAATTCGCGCGTTTTTCAA
TATTATTGAAGCATTTATCAGGGTTATTGTCTCATGAGCGGATACATATTTGAATGTATTTAGAAAAATA
AACAAATAGGGGTTCCGCGCACATTTCCCCGAAAAGTGCCACCTGACGTCTAAGAAACCATTATTATCAT
GACATTAACCTATAAAAATAGGCGTAGTACGAGGCCCTTTCACT
Features (pLannotate 1.2.2; 25 found; start..end, strand, type, name):
     15..318     +  enhancer       CMV enhancer: human cytomegalovirus immediate early enhancer
    319..522     +  promoter       CMV promoter: human cytomegalovirus (CMV) immediate early promoter
    678..702     +  protein_bind   attB1: mutant version of attB; recombination site for the Gateway® BP reaction BP Clonase™
    729..3737    +  CDS            MOV10: MOV10_HUMAN - Also known as KIAA1631. Experimental evidence at protein level: Swiss-Prot protein existence level 1. (Microbial infection) Required for RNA-directed transcription and replication of the human hepatitis delta virus (HDV). Interacts with small capped HDV RNAs derived from genomic hairpin structures that mark the initiation sites of RNA-dependent HDV RNA transcription. From Homo sapiens (Human).
   3764..3788    -  protein_bind   attB2: mutant version of attB; recombination site for the Gateway® BP reaction BP Clonase™
   3821..3839    -  promoter       T7 promoter: promoter for bacteriophage T7 RNA polymerase
   3849..3886    +  CDS            lacZα (fragment): LacZα fragment of β-galactosidase; lacZ fragment
   3898..4012    +  intron         large T intron (fragment): SV40 (simian virus 40) large T antigen intron
   4086..4111    +  intron         small t intron (fragment): SV40 (simian virus 40) small t antigen intron
   4111..4248    +  CDS            large T antigen (fragment): large T antigen from SV40 (simian virus 40)
   4271..4405    +  polyA_signal   SV40 poly(A) signal: SV40 polyadenylation signal
   4410..4459    -  CDS            lacI (fragment): lac repressor; lacI; The lac repressor binds to the lac operator to inhibit transcription in E. coli. This inhibition can be relieved by adding lactose or isopropyl-β-D-thiogalactopyranoside (IPTG).
   4459..4526    +  CDS            lacZα (fragment): LacZα fragment of β-galactosidase; lacZ fragment
   4531..4889    +  rep_origin     f1 ori (sequence partly withheld): f1 bacteriophage origin of replication; arrow indicates direction of (+) strand synthesis
   4989..5040    -  misc_feature   bom (fragment): basis of mobility region from pBR322
   5105..5462    +  promoter       SV40 promoter: SV40 enhancer and early promoter
   5513..6304    +  CDS            neo: KKA2_KLEPN - Also known as kan, nptII. Experimental evidence at protein level: Swiss-Prot protein existence level 1. Resistance to kanamycin, neomycin, paromomycin, ribostamycin, butirosin and gentamicin B. From Klebsiella pneumoniae.
   6371..6419    +  polyA_signal   poly(A) signal: synthetic polyadenylation signal
   6439..6493    -  misc_feature   bom (fragment): basis of mobility region from pBR322
   6595..6630    -  CDS            rop (fragment): Rop protein, which maintains plasmids at low copy number; rop
   6725..6829    +  promoter       AmpR promoter: bla
   6830..7690    +  CDS            AmpR: β-lactamase; bla; confers resistance to ampicillin, carbenicillin, and related antibiotics
   7861..8449    +  rep_origin     ori: high-copy-number ColE1/pMB1/pBR322/pUC origin of replication
   8632..8685    +  CDS            lacI (fragment): lac repressor; lacI; The lac repressor binds to the lac operator to inhibit transcription in E. coli. This inhibition can be relieved by adding lactose or isopropyl-β-D-thiogalactopyranoside (IPTG).
   8703..8799    -  promoter       AmpR promoter (fragment): bla
