[The description below was written by a language model from this plasmid's Addgene catalogue record and pLannotate feature annotations shown in this document.]
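Description:
pmyc-MOV10 is a mammalian expression plasmid built on the Invitrogen Gateway destination vector pDEST26, carrying the human MOV10 coding sequence (about 3 kb) with an N-terminal myc epitope tag. It is propagated in E. coli as a high-copy plasmid through a ColE1/pUC-type origin and selected with ampicillin via the β-lactamase gene. An f1 phage origin is also present, which in principle allows single-stranded DNA production.

The MOV10 open reading frame lies downstream of the human cytomegalovirus immediate-early enhancer and promoter, which give strong constitutive transcription in most mammalian cell lines. It is followed by SV40 small t/large T intron fragments and the SV40 polyadenylation signal for transcript processing. The insert was introduced by Gateway recombination. The catalogue entry lists the cloning sites as attR1 and attR2, but the annotated sequence shows attB1 and attB2 flanking the gene, as expected for an expression clone made by an LR reaction. The myc tag is recorded in the catalogue but is not separately annotated in the feature table, so its exact position relative to attB1 cannot be determined from the record. A T7 promoter sits just past attB2 in reverse orientation. A separate cassette, made up of the SV40 enhancer/early promoter, the neomycin phosphotransferase gene and a synthetic poly(A) signal, permits G418 selection of stably transfected cells.

The associated publication concerns the identification of Argonaute-associated proteins. This fits use of the plasmid to express epitope-tagged MOV10 in human cells for detection or co-immunoprecipitation with anti-myc antibodies.
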