Addgene plasmid #10977: pmyc-MOV10
Depositing lab: Thomas Tuschl. Publication: Identification of novel argonaute-associated proteins. Meister G, Landthaler M, Peters L, Chen PY, Urlaub H, Luhrmann R, Tuschl T. Curr Biol. 2005 Dec 6;15(23):2149-55. doi: 10.1016/j.cub.2005.10.048. Epub 2005 Nov 10. PubMed 16289642.
Backbone
  Vector backbone: pDEST26
  Backbone manufacturer: Invitrogen
  Backbone size w/o insert (bp): 5882
  Vector type: Mammalian Expression
  Selectable markers: Neomycin (select with G418)
Growth in bacteria
  Bacterial resistance: Ampicillin, 100 μg/mL
  Growth temperature: 37°C
  Growth strain: DH5alpha
  Copy number: High Copy
Gene/Insert
  Gene/Insert name: MOV10
  Species: H. sapiens (human)
  Insert size (bp): 3012
  GenBank ID: NP_066014
  Entrez Gene: MOV10 (a.k.a. fSAP113, gb110)
  Tag / fusion protein: myc (N terminal on insert)
  Cloning method: Gateway Cloning; 5′ cloning site attR1 (not destroyed); 3′ cloning site attR2 (not destroyed)
  Sequencing primers: 5′ CMV-F
Terms and licenses: Academic/Nonprofit Terms; Industry Terms: Not Available to Industry
How to cite: pmyc-MOV10 was a gift from Thomas Tuschl (Addgene plasmid # 10977 ; http://n2t.net/addgene:10977 ; RRID:Addgene_10977)
