>Addgene plasmid #10977 | pmyc-MOV10 | addgene partial sequence | sequence record 17958 | 10977 with CMV-F
TGACCGTCAGATCGCCTGGAGACGCCATCCACGCTGTTTTGACCTCCATAGAAGACACCGGGACCGATCC
AGCCTCCGGACTCTAGCCTAGGCCGCGGTACCACCATGGAACAAAAACTTATTTCTGAAGAAGATCTGTC
TAGATCAACAAGTTTGTACAAAAAAGCAGGCTCCACCATGGGAACCAATTCAGTCGACATGCCCAGTAAG
TTCAGCTGCCGGCAGCTCCGGGAGGCGGGCCAGTGTTTCGAGAGTTTCCTGGTCGTTCGGGGACTGGACA
TGGAGACAGATCGCGAGCGGCTGCGGACCATTTATAACCGCGACTTCAAGATCAGCTTTGGGACCCCCGC
CCCTGGCTTCTCCTCCATGCTGTATGGAATGAAGATTGCAAATCTGGCCTACGTCACCAAGACTCGGGTC
AGGTTCTTCAGACTCGACCGCTGGGCCGACGTGCGGTTCCCAGAAAAGAGGAGAATGAAGCTGGGGTCAG
ATATCAGCAAACACCACAAGTCACTGCTAGCCAAGATCTTTTATGACAGGGCTGAGTATCTTCATGGGAA
ACATGGTGTGGATGTGGAAGTCCAGGGGCCCCATGAAGCCCGAGATGGGCAGCTCCTTATCCGCCTGGAT
TTGAACCGCAAAGAGGTGCTGACCCTGAGGCTTCGGAATGGCGGAACCCAGTCTGTTACCCTCACTCACC
TCT
